Addgene plasmid #180604: pRO16Sh2
Purpose: Expression of ShCAST under control of Plac with pRO1600 origin.
Depositing lab: Christopher Reisch. Depositing organization: University of Florida. Publication: CRISPR-Associated Transposase for Targeted Mutagenesis in Diverse Proteobacteria. Trujillo Rodriguez L, Ellington AJ, Reisch CR, Chevrette MG. ACS Synth Biol. 2023 Jun 27. doi: 10.1021/acssynbio.3c00065. PubMed 37368499.
Backbone
  Vector backbone: pR01600
  Backbone size w/o insert (bp): 3359
  Total vector size (bp): 9013
  Vector type: Bacterial Expression, Synthetic Biology
Growth in bacteria
  Bacterial resistance: Kanamycin, 50 μg/mL
  Growth temperature: 37°C
  Growth strain: DH5alpha
  Copy number: Unknown
Gene/Insert
  Gene/Insert name: ShTnsB, ShTnsC, ShTniQ, ShCas12k
  Species: Scytonema hofmannii
  Insert size (bp): 5988
  Promoter: pLac
  Cloning method: Unknown
  Sequencing primers: 5′ GCTGGCCTTTTGCTCAACG; 3′ CACGACAGGTTTCCCGACTGGAAAGC
Resource information
  A portion of this plasmid was derived from a plasmid made by: Addgene plasmid #127921 - pHelper_ShCAST_sgRNA
Terms and licenses: Academic/Nonprofit Terms; Industry Terms: Not Available to Industry
Depositor comments: The vector backbone was derived from plasmid pFlpe2 from Choi, K. H., Mima, T., Casart, Y., Rholl, D., Kumar, A., Beacham, I. R., & Schweizer, H. P. (2008). Genetic tools for select-agent-compliant manipulation of Burkholderia pseudomallei. Applied and environmental microbiology, 74(4), 1064–1075. https://doi.org/10.1128/AEM.02430-07
How to cite: pRO16Sh2 was a gift from Christopher Reisch (Addgene plasmid # 180604 ; http://n2t.net/addgene:180604 ; RRID:Addgene_180604)
