[The description below was written by a language model from this plasmid's Addgene catalogue record and pLannotate feature annotations shown in this document.]
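Description:
pRO16Sh2 is a broad-host-range bacterial expression plasmid that supplies the protein components of the Scytonema hofmannii CRISPR-associated transposase (ShCAST). Its backbone, listed as pRO1600-based and derived from the Burkholderia/Pseudomonas tool plasmid pFlpe2, carries two replication systems: a high-copy ColE1/pUC-type origin for propagation in E. coli, and the pRO1600 oriV with its cognate Rep protein gene, which permits replication in Pseudomonas and related Proteobacteria. An incP oriT is also annotated, so the plasmid can be mobilised by conjugation from a donor that provides the transfer functions. Selection is with kanamycin through the Tn5-derived neo (nptII) gene. The adjacent ble, tnpA, CmR, lacI and lacZα annotations are short fragments that appear to be remnants of earlier cloning steps rather than functional genes.

The payload is a set of four genes, ShTnsB, ShTnsC, ShTniQ and ShCas12k, placed under the lac promoter. The feature table does not annotate these coding sequences individually, but the large unannotated stretch between the lac promoter and the rrnB T1 terminator is consistent with the stated insert of about 6 kb. This portion was derived from a ShCAST helper plasmid that also encoded an sgRNA, but the record does not say whether a guide RNA cassette is retained here. In this system Cas12k provides RNA-guided target recognition, and TnsB, TnsC and TniQ carry out insertion of a transposon cargo near the target site. The associated work used the system for targeted mutagenesis in diverse Proteobacteria. The sequenced record (9,403 nt) is somewhat longer than the catalogued total size of 9,013 bp.
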