Features (pLannotate 1.2.2; 13 found; start..end, strand, type, name):
      1..589     +  rep_origin     ori: high-copy-number ColE1/pMB1/pBR322/pUC origin of replication
    659..767     -  oriT           oriT: incP origin of transfer
    955..973     -  CDS            lacZα (fragment): LacZα fragment of β-galactosidase; lacZ fragment
   1033..1063    +  promoter       lac promoter: promoter for the E. coli lac operon
   6493..6564    +  terminator     rrnB T1 terminator: transcription terminator T1 from the E. coli rrnB gene
   6585..6669    -  CDS            lacI (fragment): lac repressor; lacI; The lac repressor binds to the lac operator to inhibit transcription in E. coli. This inhibition can be relieved by adding lactose or isopropyl-β-D-thiogalactopyranoside (IPTG).
   6680..6796    -  CDS            CmR (fragment): chloramphenicol acetyltransferase; cat; confers resistance to chloramphenicol
   6796..6948    -  CDS            ble (fragment): BLE_KLEPN - Experimental evidence at protein level: Swiss-Prot protein existence level 1. Binding protein with a strong affinity to the bleomycin family of antibiotics. Binds to CL990; an antimitotic-antibiotic compound. From Klebsiella pneumoniae.
   6972..7763    -  CDS            neo: KKA2_KLEPN - Also known as kan, nptII. Experimental evidence at protein level: Swiss-Prot protein existence level 1. Resistance to kanamycin, neomycin, paromomycin, ribostamycin, butirosin and gentamicin B. From Klebsiella pneumoniae.
   7795..8031    -  CDS            tnpA (fragment): TN5P_ECOLX - Also known as tnp. Experimental evidence at protein level: Swiss-Prot protein existence level 1. Mediates transposition of transposon Tn5 by a 'cut and paste' mechanism. First, the monomeric transposase binds the 19 bp inverted DNA repeats flanking the transposon. Then, dimerization of the DNA- bound transposase creates a synaptic DNA complex. After nicking of the first DNA strand, excision of the transposon proceeds through a series of intermediates. The transposase then mediates the insertion of the transposon at a new site by strand transfer. The activity of the wild- type tran
   8047..8068    +  CDS            lacZα (fragment): LacZα fragment of β-galactosidase; lacZ fragment
   8127..8478    -  rep_origin     pRO1600 oriV: broad-host-range origin of replication from Pseudomonas aeruginosa plasmid pRO1600; requires the pRO1600 Rep protein for replication (West et al., 1994)
   8492..9325    +  CDS            pRO1600 Rep: replication protein for the broad-host-range plasmid pRO1600 from Pseudomonas aeruginosa&nbsp
>Addgene plasmid #180604 | pRO16Sh2 | addgene full sequence | sequence record 366221 | Addgene NGS Result
TTGAGATCCTTTTTTTCTGCGCGTAATCTGCTGCTTGCAAACAAAAAAACCACCGCTACCAGCGGTGGTT
TGTTTGCCGGATCAAGAGCTACCAACTCTTTTTCCGAAGGTAACTGGCTTCAGCAGAGCGCAGATACCAA
ATACTGTTCTTCTAGTGTAGCCGTAGTTAGGCCACCACTTCAAGAACTCTGTAGCACCGCCTACATACCT
CGCTCTGCTAATCCTGTTACCAGTGGCTGCTGCCAGTGGCGATAAGTCGTGTCTTACCGGGTTGGACTCA
AGACGATAGTTACCGGATAAGGCGCAGCGGTCGGGCTGAACGGGGGGTTCGTGCACACAGCCCAGCTTGG
AGCGAACGACCTACACCGAACTGAGATACCTACAGCGTGAGCTATGAGAAAGCGCCACGCTTCCCGAAGG
GAGAAAGGCGGACAGGTATCCGGTAAGCGGCAGGGTCGGAACAGGAGAGCGCACGAGGGAGCTTCCAGGG
GGAAACGCCTGGTATCTTTATAGTCCTGTCGGGTTTCGCCACCTCTGACTTGAGCGTCGATTTTTGTGAT
GCTCGTCAGGGGGGCGGAGCCTATGGAAAAACGCCAGCAACGCGGCCTTTTTACGGTTCCTGGCCTTTTG
CTGGCCTTTTGCTCACAAGCTAGCTTATCGGCCAGCCTCGCAGAGCAGGATTCCCGTTGAGCACCGCCAG
GTGCGAATAAGGGACAGTGAAGAAGGAACACCCGCTCGCGGGTGGGCCTACTTCACCTATCCTGCCCGGC
TGACGCCGTTGGATACACCAAGGAAAGTCTACACGAACCCTTTGGCAAAATCCTGTATATCGTGCGAAAA
AGGATGGATATACCGAAAAAATCGCTATAATGACCCCGAAGCAGGGTTATGCAGCGGAAAGTATACCTTA
AGGAATCCCCATGTTCTTTCCTGCGTTCCCCGAAAAGTGCCACCGTAAAACGACGGCCAGTGAGCTGGCC
TTTTGCTCAACGCCAAGCTCCAAAACGATCTCAAGAAGATCATCTTATTAATTTTACACTTTATGCTTCC
GGCTCGTATGTTGAAAGAGGAGAAAGGATCTATGAACAGTCAGCAAAATCCTGATTTAGCTGTTCATCCC
TTGGCAATTCCTATGGAAGGCTTACTAGGAGAAAGTGCTACAACTCTTGAGAAGAATGTAATTGCCACAC
AACTCTCAGAGGAAGCCCAAGTAAAGCTAGAGGTAATCCAAAGTTTACTGGAACCCTGCGATCGCACAAC
TTATGGGCAAAAGTTGCGGGAAGCAGCAGAGAAACTAAATGTATCGTTGCGAACGGTACAAAGGTTGGTG
AAAAACTGGGAACAAGATGGCTTAGTCGGACTCACTCAAACAAGTAGGGCTGATAAAGGAAAACACCGCA
TTGGTGAGTTTTGGGAAAACTTCATTACCAAAACCTACAAGGAGGGTAACAAGGGAAGTAAACGTATGAC
CCCTAAACAAGTTGCTCTCAGAGTCGAGGCTAAAGCCCGTGAATTAAAAGACTCTAAGCCGCCCAATTAC
AAAACCGTGTTACGGGTATTAGCACCCATTTTGGAAAAGCAACAAAAAGCCAAGAGTATCCGCAGTCCTG
GTTGGAGAGGAACTACGCTTTCGGTTAAAACCCGTGAAGGAAAAGATTTATCGGTTGATTACAGTAACCA
TGTTTGGCAATGTGACCATACCCGCGTGGATGTGTTGCTGGTAGATCAACATGGTGAAATTTTAAGTCGT
CCCTGGCTAACAACAGTAATTGATACTTACTCTCGTTGCATTATGGGTATCAACTTGGGCTTTGATGCAC
CCAGTTCTGGGGTAGTAGCATTAGCGTTACGCCATGCAATTCTACCAAAGCGTTACGGTTCCGAGTACAA
ACTGCATTGTGAGTGGGGAACCTATGGAAAACCAGAACATTTTTATACTGATGGCGGTAAAGACTTTCGC
TCTAACCACTTGAGTCAGATTGGGGCGCAATTGGGATTTGTCTGTCATTTACGCGATCGCCCTTCTGAAG
GTGGAGTAGTAGAACGTCCCTTCAAAACATTAAATGACCAACTATTTTCAACGCTTCCTGGGTACACCGG
ATCTAATGTGCAGGAACGCCCAGAAGATGCAGAGAAGGACGCAAGACTTACTTTGCGAGAACTAGAACAG
TTACTTGTGCGTTACATCGTAGATCGTTACAACCAAAGTATTGATGCGCGGATGGGCGACCAAACGCGCT
TTGAGCGTTGGGAAGCAGGATTGCCTACAGTGCCAGTACCAATACCAGAACGAGATTTGGATATTTGTTT
AATGAAGCAGTCACGGCGCACTGTGCAAAGAGGTGGTTGTTTGCAGTTTCAGAATTTAATGTATCGGGGG
GAATATTTGGCAGGTTATGCCGGAGAAACTGTCAACTTAAGGTTTGACCCCAGAGACATTACAACAATTT
TGGTTTATCGCCAGGAAAACAATCAGGAAGTATTTCTGACTCGCGCTCACGCTCAAGGTTTGGAGACAGA
GCAACTGGCATTAGATGAGGCTGAGGCAGCAAGTCGCAGACTCCGTACCGCAGGGAAAACTATCAGTAAC
CAATCATTATTGCAAGAAGTTGTTGACCGCGATGCTCTTGTCGCTACCAAGAAAAGCCGTAAGGAGCGTC
AAAAATTGGAACAGACTGTTTTGCGATCTGCTGCTGTTGATGAAAGTAATAGAGAATCCTTGCCTTCTCA
AATAGTTGAACCAGATGAAGTGGAATCTACAGAAACGGTTCACTCTCAATACGAAGACATTGAGGTGTGG
GACTATGAACAACTTCGTGAAGAATATGGGTTTTAAACAATGACAGAAGCTCAGGCGATCGCCAAGCAGT
TGGGTGGGGTAAAACCGGATGATGAGTGGTTACAAGCTGAAATTGCTCGTCTCAAGGGTAAGAGCATTGT
GCCTTTACAGCAGGTAAAAACTCTCCATGATTGGTTAGATGGCAAGCGCAAGGCAAGAAAATCTTGCCGA
GTAGTTGGGGAATCGAGAACTGGCAAGACAGTTGCTTGTGATGCCTACAGATACAGGCACAAACCTCAGC
AGGAAGCTGGACGACCTCCAACTGTGCCTGTCGTTTATATTCGACCTCACCAAAAATGTGGCCCCAAGGA
TTTGTTTAAAAAGATTACTGAGTACCTCAAGTATCGGGTAACAAAAGGGACTGTATCTGATTTTCGAGAT
AGGACGATAGAAGTACTCAAGGGTTGTGGCGTAGAGATGCTAATTATTGATGAAGCTGACCGTCTCAAGC
CTGAAACTTTTGCTGATGTGCGAGATATTGCCGAAGATTTAGGAATTGCTGTGGTACTGGTAGGAACAGA
CCGTTTGGATGCGGTAATTAAGCGGGATGAGCAGGTTCTCGAACGCTTTCGGGCGCATCTTCGCTTTGGT
AAATTGTCGGGAGAGGATTTTAAGAACACCGTAGAAATGTGGGAACAAATGGTTTTGAAACTGCCAGTAT
CTTCTAATCTAAAGAGCAAGGAGATGCTACGGATTCTCACGTCAGCAACTGAAGGCTACATTGGTCGCCT
TGATGAGATTCTTAGGGAAGCTGCAATTCGTTCCTTATCAAGAGGATTGAAGAAGATTGACAAGGCTGTT
TTACAGGAAGTAGCTAAGGAGTACAAATGATAGAAGCACCAGATGTTAAACCTTGGCTATTCTTGATTAA
ACCCTATGAAGGGGAAAGCCTGAGCCACTTTCTTGGCAGGTTCAGACGTGCCAACCATTTATCCGCAAGT
GGATTGGGTACTTTGGCAGGAATTGGTGCTATAGTGGCACGTTGGGAAAGATTTCATTTTAATCCTCGCC
CTAGTCAGCAAGAATTGGAAGCGATCGCATCTGTAGTAGAAGTGGATGCTCAAAGGTTAGCCCAGATGTT
ACCGCCTGCTGGAGTGGGAATGCAGCATGAGCCAATTCGCTTGTGTGGGGCTTGTTATGCCGAGTCGCCT
TGTCACCGAATTGAATGGCAGTACAAGTCGGTGTGGAAGTGCGATCGCCATCAACTCAAGATTTTAGCAA
AGTGTCCAAACTGTCAAGCACCTTTTAAAATGCCTGCGCTGTGGGAGGATGGGTGCTGTCACAGATGTAG
GATGCCGTTTGCAGAAATGGCAAAGCTACAGAAGGTTTGATGATAAAACCAGAAAAAGGTGTGAAATTAA
CTAAGTCCCTGAATTGATCTGGTTGTCCAAAAAATTTGTGCGATCGCATGGCAAGATTATTCCTACTATT
GATGTGGCGTGAGTCGGATAACTTGCTCTAATGGGATCCCGGTTAATACCAATAGATCAGATATGAGTAA
TAAACATTACGACCTTTACCTGTGGTATTCACTGTTGGCACGACAACACCTTTATCGCGCCAATACTGTA
GCTGACGACGCGAACAATTAGTGATTTGAGCCGCTTCTGTGCTTGTGTAGAATTTTCCTTCCATAGAAAT
CATCCTACAGAAGTAGTTTTTTAAATTTACATTTTTTAAAAGCACATTATGTATTCATGTGATATTATTT
TTTTATGAGTCAAATAACTATTCAAGCTCGACTTATTTCCTTTGAATCAAACCGCCAACAACTCTGGAAG
TTGATGGCAGATTTAAACACGCCGTTAATTAACGAACTGCTTTGCCAGTTAGGTCAACACCCCGACTTCG
AGAAGTGGCAACAAAAGGGTAAACTCCCGTCTACCGTTGTGAGCCAGTTATGTCAACCTCTCAAAACTGA
CCCTCGCTTTGCAGGTCAGCCCAGCCGTTTATATATGTCGGCAATTCATATTGTGGACTACATCTACAAG
TCCTGGCTGGCTATACAGAAACGGCTTCAACAGCAGCTAGATGGAAAGACGCGCTGGCTAGAAATGCTCA
ATAGCGATGCTGAATTAGTAGAACTTAGTGGTGACACTTTAGAGGCTATTCGTGTCAAAGCTGCTGAAAT
TTTGGCAATAGCTATGCCAGCATCTGAGTCAGATAGCGCTTCACCTAAAGGGAAAAAAGGTAAAAAGGAG
AAAAAACCCTCATCTTCTAGCCCTAAGCGTAGTTTATCCAAGACATTATTTGACGCTTACCAAGAAACGG
AAGATATCAAGAGCCGTAGCGCCATCAGCTACCTGTTAAAAAATGGCTGCAAACTTACTGACAAAGAAGA
AGATTCAGAAAAATTTGCTAAACGTCGTCGTCAAGTTGAAATCCAAATTCAAAGGCTTACCGAAAAGTTA
ATAAGTCGGATGCCTAAAGGTCGAGATTTGACCAATGCTAAATGGTTGGAGACACTCTTGACTGCTACAA
CCACTGTTGCTGAAGACAACGCCCAAGCCAAACGCTGGCAGGATATTCTGTTAACTCGATCAAGTTCTCT
CCCATTCCCCCTTGTTTTTGAAACCAACGAGGATATGGTTTGGTCAAAGAATCAAAAGGGTAGGCTGTGT
GTTCACTTCAATGGCTTAAGCGATTTAATTTTTGAGGTGTACTGCGGCAATCGTCAACTTCACTGGTTTC
AACGCTTCCTAGAAGACCAACAGACTAAACGCAAAAGCAAAAATCAGCATTCTAGCGGCTTGTTCACACT
CAGAAATGGTCATCTAGTTTGGCTTGAAGGTGAGGGTAAAGGGGAACCTTGGAATCTTCACCACTTGACC
CTTTACTGCTGTGTTGACAATCGCTTGTGGACAGAGGAGGGAACAGAAATCGTTCGCCAAGAGAAAGCAG
ATGAAATTACTAAATTCATCACAAACATGAAGAAGAAAAGCGATCTAAGCGATACACAGCAAGCTTTGAT
TCAACGTAAACAATCAACACTTACTCGAATAAACAATTCCTTTGAGCGTCCTAGCCAACCCCTTTATCAA
GGTCAATCACACATTTTGGTTGGAGTAAGCCTGGGACTAGAAAAACCTGCCACAGTAGCAGTAGTAGATG
CGATCGCCAACAAAGTCTTGGCTTACCGGAGTATTAAACAATTACTTGGCGACAATTACGAACTGCTAAA
TCGCCAGAGACGACAACAGCAGTACCTATCTCACGAACGCCACAAAGCACAAAAAAACTTCTCTCCCAAT
CAATTTGGAGCATCTGAGTTAGGGCAACATATAGACAGATTATTAGCTAAAGCAATTGTAGCGTTAGCGA
GAACCTACAAAGCTGGCAGTATTGTCTTGCCCAAGTTAGGGGATATGCGGGAGGTTGTCCAAAGTGAAAT
TCAAGCTATAGCAGAACAAAAATTTCCCGGTTATATTGAAGGTCAGCAAAAATATGCCAAACAGTACCGG
GTTAATGTTCATCGGTGGAGCTACGGCAGATTAATTCAAAGCATTCAAAGTAAAGCAGCTCAAACAGGAA
TTGTGATTGAGGAGGGAAAACAACCTATTCGAGGTAGTCCCCACGACAAAGCAAAGGAATTAGCACTTTC
TGCTTACAATCTCCGCCTAACTAGGCGAAGTTAAGTAAGGATCTCCAGGCATCAAATAAAACGAAAGGCT
CAGTCGAAAGACTGGGCCTTTCGTTTTATCTGTTGTTTGTCGGTGAACGCTCTCTACGCTTTCCAGTCGG
GAAACGCTTTCCAGTCGGGAAACCTGTCGTGCCAGCTGCATTAATGAATCGGCCAACGCGCGGGGAGAGG
CGGTTTGCGTATTGGGCGCATGCATAAAAACTGTTGTAATTCATTAAGCATTCTGCCGACATGGAAGCCA
TCACAAACGGCATGATGAACCTGAATCGCCAGCGGCATCAGCACCTTGTCGCCTTGCGTATAATATTTGC
CCATGGGGGTGGGCGAAGAACTCCAGCATGAGATCCCCGCGCTGGAGGATCATCCAGCCGGCGTCCCGGA
AAACGATTCCGAAGCCCAACCTTTCATAGAAGGCGGCGGTGGAATCGAAATCTCGTGATGGCAGGTTGGG
CGTCGCTTGGTCGGTCATTTCGAACCCCAGAGTCCCGCTCAGAAGAACTCGTCAAGAAGGCGATAGAAGG
CGATGCGCTGCGAATCGGGAGCGGCGATACCGTAAAGCACGAGGAAGCGGTCAGCCCATTCGCCGCCAAG
CTCTTCAGCAATATCACGGGTAGCCAACGCTATGTCCTGATAGCGGTCCGCCACACCCAGCCGGCCACAG
TCGATGAATCCAGAAAAGCGGCCATTTTCCACCATGATATTCGGCAAGCAGGCATCGCCATGGGTCACGA
CGAGATCCTCGCCGTCGGGCATGCGCGCCTTGAGCCTGGCGAACAGTTCGGCTGGCGCGAGCCCCTGATG
CTCTTCGTCCAGATCATCCTGATCGACAAGACCGGCTTCCATCCGAGTACGTGCTCGCTCGATGCGATGT
TTCGCTTGGTGGTCGAATGGGCAGGTAGCCGGATCAAGCGTATGCAGCCGCCGCATTGCATCAGCCATGA
TGGATACTTTCTCGGCAGGAGCAAGGTGAGATGACAGGAGATCCTGCCCCGGCACTTCGCCCAATAGCAG
CCAGTCCCTTCCCGCTTCAGTGACAACGTCGAGCACAGCTGCGCAAGGAACGCCCGTCGTGGCCAGCCAC
GATAGCCGCGCTGCCTCGTCCTGCAGTTCATTCAGGGCACCGGACAGGTCGGTCTTGACAAAAAGAACCG
GGCGCCCCTGCGCTGACAGCCGGAACACGGCGGCATCAGAGCAGCCGATTGTCTGTTGTGCCCAGTCATA
GCCGAATAGCCTCTCCACCCAAGCGGCCGGAGAACCTGCGTGCAATCCATCTTGTTCAATCATGCGAAAC
GATCCTCATCCTGTCTCTTGATCAGATCTTGATCCCCTGCGCCATCAGATCCTTGGCGGCAAGAAAGCCA
TCCAGTTTACTTTGCAGGGCTTCCCAACCTTACCAGAGGGCGCCCCAGCTGGCAATTCCGGTTCGCTTGC
TGTCCATAAAACCGCCCAGTCTAGCTATCGCCATGTAAGCCCACTGCAAGCTACCTGCTTTCTCTTTGCG
CTTGCGTTTTCCCTTGTCCAGATAGCCCAGTAGCTGACATTCATCCCAGGTGGCACTTTTCGGGGATCAC
TGGCCGTCGTTTTACAACAGCTCTGCAGATTTCGTGAATTCGCCGCTGGTGCCGCTGGTTGGACGCCAAG
GGTGAATCCGCCTCGATACCCTGATTACTCGCTTCCTGCGCCCTCTCAGGCGGCGATAGGGGACTGGTAA
AACGGGGATTGCCCAGACGCCTCCCCCGCCCCTTCAGGGGCACAAATGCGGCCCCAACGGGGCCACGTAG
TGGTGCGTTTTTTGCGTTTCCACCCTTTTCTTCCTTTTCCCTTTTAAACCTTTTAGGACGTCTACAGGCC
ACGTAATCCGTGGCCTGTAGAGTTTAAAAAGGGACGGATTTGTTGCCATTAAGGGACGGATTTGTTGTTA
AGAAGGGACGGATTTGTTGTTGTAAAGGGACGGATTTGTTGTATTGTGGGACGCTGATACAGTGTCCCCT
TATACACAAGGAATGTCGAACGTGGCCTCACCCCCAATGGTTTACAAAAGCAATGCCCTGGTCGAGGCCG
CGTATTGCCTCAGTGTTCAGGAACAGCGGATCGTTCTGGCCAGTATTAGCCAGGTGAAGAGGAGCGAGCC
TGTCACCGATGAAGTGATGTATTCAGTGACGGCGGAGGACATAGCGACGATGGCGGGTGTCCCTATCGAA
TCTTCCTACAACCAGCTCAAAGAAGCGGCCCTGCGCCTGAAACGGCGGGAAGTCCGGTTAACCCAAGAGC
CCAATGGCAAGGGGAAAAGACCGAGTGTGATGATTACCGGCTGGGTGCAAACAATCATCTACCGGGAGGG
TGAGGGCCGTGTAGAACTCAGGTTCACCAAAGACATGCTGCCGTATCTGACGGAACTCACCAAACAGTTC
ACCAAATACGCCTTGGCTGACGTGGCCAAGATGGGCAGCACCCACGCGATCAGGCTTTACGAGCTGCTCA
CGCAATGGGACAGCATCGGCCAGCGTGAAATAGAAATTGACCAGCTGCGAAAGTGGTTTCAACTGGAAGG
CCGGTATCCCTCGATCAAGGACTTCAAGTTGCGAGTGCTTGATCCAGCCGTGACGCAGATCAACGAGCAC
AGCCCGCTACAGGTGGAGTGGGCGCAGCGAAAGACCGGGCGCAAGGTCACACATCTGTTGTTCAGTTTTG
GACCGAAGAAGCCCGCCAAGGCGGTGGGTAAGGCCCCTGCGAAGCGCAAGGCCAGGAAGATTTCAGATGC
TGAGATCGCGAAACAGGCTCGCCCTGGTGAGACATGGGAAGCGGCCCGCGCTCGACTAACCCAGATGCCG
CTGGATCTGGCCTAGAGGCCATCCATCACACTGGCGGCCGCTCGAGTCGTTCCACTGAGCGTCAGACCCC
GTAGAAAAGATCAAAGGATCTTC
